>Addgene plasmid #14227 | pAG426GAL-ccdB-EYFP | depositor full sequence | sequence record 7890 | Author sequence
GACGAAAGGGCCTCGTGATACGCCTATTTTTATAGGTTAATGTCATGATAATAATGGTTTCTTAGTATGA
TCCAATATCAAAGGAAATGATAGCATTGAAGGATGAGACTAATCCAATTGAGGAGTGGCAGCATATAGAA
CAGCTAAAGGGTAGTGCTGAAGGAAGCATACGATACCCCGCATGGAATGGGATAATATCACAGGAGGTAC
TAGACTACCTTTCATCCTACATAAATAGACGCATATAAGTACGCATTTAAGCATAAACACGCACTATGCC
GTTCTTCTCATGTATATATATATACAGGCAACACGCAGATATAGGTGCGACGTGAACAGTGAGCTGTATG
TGCGCAGCTCGCGTTGCATTTTCGGAAGCGCTCGTTTTCGGAAACGCTTTGAAGTTCCTATTCCGAAGTT
CCTATTCTCTAGAAAGTATAGGAACTTCAGAGCGCTTTTGAAAACCAAAAGCGCTCTGAAGACGCACTTT
CAAAAAACCAAAAACGCACCGGACTGTAACGAGCTACTAAAATATTGCGAATACCGCTTCCACAAACATT
GCTCAAAAGTATCTCTTTGCTATATATCTCTGTGCTATATCCCTATATAACCTACCCATCCACCTTTCGC
TCCTTGAACTTGCATCTAAACTCGACCTCTACATTTTTTATGTTTATCTCTAGTATTACTCTTTAGACAA
AAAAATTGTAGTAAGAACTATTCATAGAGTGAATCGAAAACAATACGAAAATGTAAACATTTCCTATACG
TAGTATATAGAGACAAAATAGAAGAAACCGTTCATAATTTTCTGACCAATGAAGAATCATCAACGCTATC
ACTTTCTGTTCACAAAGTATGCGCAATCCACATCGGTATAGAATATAATCGGGGATGCCTTTATCTTGAA
AAAATGCACCCGCAGCTTCGCTAGTAATCAGTAAACGCGGGAAGTGGAGTCAGGCTTTTTTTATGGAAGA
GAAAATAGACACCAAAGTAGCCTTCTTCTAACCTTAACGGACCTACAGTGCAAAAAGTTATCAAGAGACT
GCATTATAGAGCGCACAAAGGAGAAAAAAAGTAATCTAAGATGCTTTGTTAGAAAAATAGCGCTCTCGGG
ATGCATTTTTGTAGAACAAAAAAGAAGTATAGATTCTTTGTTGGTAAAATAGCGCTCTCGCGTTGCATTT
CTGTTCTGTAAAAATGCAGCTCAGATTCTTTGTTTGAAAAATTAGCGCTCTCGCGTTGCATTTTTGTTTT
ACAAAAATGAAGCACAGATTCTTCGTTGGTAAAATAGCGCTTTCGCGTTGCATTTCTGTTCTGTAAAAAT
GCAGCTCAGATTCTTTGTTTGAAAAATTAGCGCTCTCGCGTTGCATTTTTGTTCTACAAAATGAAGCACA
GATGCTTCGTTCAGGTGGCACTTTTCGGGGAAATGTGCGCGGAACCCCTATTTGTTTATTTTTCTAAATA
CATTCAAATATGTATCCGCTCATGAGACAATAACCCTGATAAATGCTTCAATAATATTGAAAAAGGAAGA
GTATGAGTATTCAACATTTCCGTGTCGCCCTTATTCCCTTTTTTGCGGCATTTTGCCTTCCTGTTTTTGC
TCACCCAGAAACGCTGGTGAAAGTAAAAGATGCTGAAGATCAGTTGGGTGCACGAGTGGGTTACATCGAA
CTGGATCTCAACAGCGGTAAGATCCTTGAGAGTTTTCGCCCCGAAGAACGTTTTCCAATGATGAGCACTT
TTAAAGTTCTGCTATGTGGCGCGGTATTATCCCGTATTGACGCCGGGCAAGAGCAACTCGGTCGCCGCAT
ACACTATTCTCAGAATGACTTGGTTGAGTACTCACCAGTCACAGAAAAGCATCTTACGGATGGCATGACA
GTAAGAGAATTATGCAGTGCTGCCATAACCATGAGTGATAACACTGCGGCCAACTTACTTCTGACAACGA
TCGGAGGACCGAAGGAGCTAACCGCTTTTTTGCACAACATGGGGGATCATGTAACTCGCCTTGATCGTTG
GGAACCGGAGCTGAATGAAGCCATACCAAACGACGAGCGTGACACCACGATGCCTGTAGCAATGGCAACA
ACGTTGCGCAAACTATTAACTGGCGAACTACTTACTCTAGCTTCCCGGCAACAATTAATAGACTGGATGG
AGGCGGATAAAGTTGCAGGACCACTTCTGCGCTCGGCCCTTCCGGCTGGCTGGTTTATTGCTGATAAATC
TGGAGCCGGTGAGCGTGGGTCTCGCGGTATCATTGCAGCACTGGGGCCAGATGGTAAGCCCTCCCGTATC
GTAGTTATCTACACGACGGGGAGTCAGGCAACTATGGATGAACGAAATAGACAGATCGCTGAGATAGGTG
CCTCACTGATTAAGCATTGGTAACTGTCAGACCAAGTTTACTCATATATACTTTAGATTGATTTAAAACT
TCATTTTTAATTTAAAAGGATCTAGGTGAAGATCCTTTTTGATAATCTCATGACCAAAATCCCTTAACGT
GAGTTTTCGTTCCACTGAGCGTCAGACCCCGTAGAAAAGATCAAAGGATCTTCTTGAGATCCTTTTTTTC
TGCGCGTAATCTGCTGCTTGCAAACAAAAAAACCACCGCTACCAGCGGTGGTTTGTTTGCCGGATCAAGA
GCTACCAACTCTTTTTCCGAAGGTAACTGGCTTCAGCAGAGCGCAGATACCAAATACTGTCCTTCTAGTG
TAGCCGTAGTTAGGCCACCACTTCAAGAACTCTGTAGCACCGCCTACATACCTCGCTCTGCTAATCCTGT
TACCAGTGGCTGCTGCCAGTGGCGATAAGTCGTGTCTTACCGGGTTGGACTCAAGACGATAGTTACCGGA
TAAGGCGCAGCGGTCGGGCTGAACGGGGGGTTCGTGCACACAGCCCAGCTTGGAGCGAACGACCTACACC
GAACTGAGATACCTACAGCGTGAGCTATGAGAAAGCGCCACGCTTCCCGAAGGGAGAAAGGCGGACAGGT
ATCCGGTAAGCGGCAGGGTCGGAACAGGAGAGCGCACGAGGGAGCTTCCAGGGGGAAACGCCTGGTATCT
TTATAGTCCTGTCGGGTTTCGCCACCTCTGACTTGAGCGTCGATTTTTGTGATGCTCGTCAGGGGGGCGG
AGCCTATGGAAAAACGCCAGCAACGCGGCCTTTTTACGGTTCCTGGCCTTTTGCTGGCCTTTTGCTCACA
TGTTCTTTCCTGCGTTATCCCCTGATTCTGTGGATAACCGTATTACCGCCTTTGAGTGAGCTGATACCGC
TCGCCGCAGCCGAACGACCGAGCGCAGCGAGTCAGTGAGCGAGGAAGCGGAAGAGCGCCCAATACGCAAA
CCGCCTCTCCCCGCGCGTTGGCCGATTCATTAATGCAGCTGGCACGACAGGTTTCCCGACTGGAAAGCGG
GCAGTGAGCGCAACGCAATTAATGTGAGTTACCTCACTCATTAGGCACCCCAGGCTTTACACTTTATGCT
TCCGGCTCCTATGTTGTGTGGAATTGTGAGCGGATAACAATTTCACACAGGAAACAGCTATGACCATGAT
TACGCCAAGCGCGCAATTAACCCTCACTAAAGGGAACAAAAGCTGGAGCTCTAGTACGGATTAGAAGCCG
CCGAGCGGGCGACAGCCCTCCGACGGAAGACTCTCCTCCGTGCGTCCTCGTCTTCACCGGTCGCGTTCCT
GAAACGCAGATGTGCCTCGCGCCGCACTGCTCCGAACAATAAAGATTCTACAATACTAGCTTTTATGGTT
ATGAAGAGGAAAAATTGGCAGTAACCTGGCCCCACAAACCTTCAAATTAACGAATCAAATTAACAACCAT
AGGATGATAATGCGATTAGTTTTTTAGCCTTATTTCTGGGGTAATTAATCAGCGAAGCGATGATTTTTGA
TCTATTAACAGATATATAAATGGAAAAGCTGCATAACCACTTTAACTAATACTTTCAACATTTTCAGTTT
GTATTACTTCTTATTCAAATGTCATAAAAGTATCAACAAAAAATTGTTAATATACCTCTATACTTTAACG
TCAAGGAGAAAAAACCCCGGATTCTAGAACTAGTGGATCCCCCATCACAAGTTTGTACAAAAAAGCTGAA
CGAGAAACGTAAAATGATATAAATATCAATATATTAAATTAGATTTTGCATAAAAAACAGACTACATAAT
ACTGTAAAACACAACATATCCAGTCACTATGGCGGCCGCATTAGGCACCCCAGGCTTTACACTTTATGCT
TCCGGCTCGTATAATGTGTGGATTTTGAGTTAGGATCCGTCGAGATTTTCAGGAGCTAAGGAAGCTAAAA
TGGAGAAAAAAATCACTGGATATACCACCGTTGATATATCCCAATGGCATCGTAAAGAACATTTTGAGGC
ATTTCAGTCAGTTGCTCAATGTACCTATAACCAGACCGTTCAGCTGGATATTACGGCCTTTTTAAAGACC
GTAAAGAAAAATAAGCACAAGTTTTATCCGGCCTTTATTCACATTCTTGCCCGCCTGATGAATGCTCATC
CGGAATTCCGTATGGCAATGAAAGACGGTGAGCTGGTGATATGGGATAGTGTTCACCCTTGTTACACCGT
TTTCCATGAGCAAACTGAAACGTTTTCATCGCTCTGGAGTGAATACCACGACGATTTCCGGCAGTTTCTA
CACATATATTCGCAAGATGTGGCGTGTTACGGTGAAAACCTGGCCTATTTCCCTAAAGGGTTTATTGAGA
ATATGTTTTTCGTCTCAGCCAATCCCTGGGTGAGTTTCACCAGTTTTGATTTAAACGTGGCCAATATGGA
CAACTTCTTCGCCCCCGTTTTCACCATGGGCAAATATTATACGCAAGGCGACAAGGTGCTGATGCCGCTG
GCGATTCAGGTTCATCATGCCGTCTGTGATGGCTTCCATGTCGGCAGAATGCTTAATGAATTACAACAGT
ACTGCGATGAGTGGCAGGGCGGGGCGTAAACGCCGCGTGGATCCGGCTTACTAAAAGCCAGATAACAGTA
TGCGTATTTGCGCGCTGATTTTTGCGGTATAAGAATATATACTGATATGTATACCCGAAGTATGTCAAAA
AGAGGTATGCTATGAAGCAGCGTATTACAGTGACAGTTGACAGCGACAGCTATCAGTTGCTCAAGGCATA
TATGATGTCAATATCTCCGGTCTGGTAAGCACAACCATGCAGAATGAAGCCCGTCGTCTGCGTGCCGAAC
GCTGGAAAGCGGAAAATCAGGAAGGGATGGCTGAGGTCGCCCGGTTTATTGAAATGAACGGCTCTTTTGC
TGACGAGAACAGGGGCTGGTGAAATGCAGTTTAAGGTTTACACCTATAAAAGAGAGAGCCGTTATCGTCT
GTTTGTGGATGTACAGAGTGATATTATTGACACGCCCGGGCGACGGATGGTGATCCCCCTGGCCAGTGCA
CGTCTGCTGTCAGATAAAGTCTCCCGTGAACTTTACCCGGTGGTGCATATCGGGGATGAAAGCTGGCGCA
TGATGACCACCGATATGGCCAGTGTGCCGGTCTCCGTTATCGGGGAAGAAGTGGCTGATCTCAGCCACCG
CGAAAATGACATCAAAAACGCCATTAACCTGATGTTCTGGGGAATATAAATGTCAGGCTCCCTTATACAC
AGCCAGTCTGCAGGTCGACCATAGTGACTGGATATGTTGTGTTTTACAGTATTATGTAGTCTGTTTTTTA
TGCAAAATCTAATTTAATATATTGATATTTATATCATTTTACGTTTCTCGTTCAGCTTTCTTGTACAAAG
TGGTGATGGGCTGCAGGAATTCGATATCAAGCTTAATGGTGAGCAAGGGCGAGGAGCTGTTCACCGGGGT
GGTGCCCATCCTGGTCGAGCTGGACGGCGACGTAAACGGCCACAAGTTCAGCGTGTCCGGCGAGGGCGAG
GGCGATGCCACCTACGGCAAGCTGACCCTGAAGTTCATCTGCACCACCGGCAAGCTGCCCGTGCCCTGGC
CCACCCTCGTGACCACCTTCGGCTACGGCCTGCAGTGCTTCGCCCGCTACCCCGACCACATGAAGCAGCA
CGACTTCTTCAAGTCCGCCATGCCCGAAGGCTACGTCCAGGAGCGCACCATCTTCTTCAAGGACGACGGC
AACTACAAGACCCGCGCCGAGGTGAAGTTCGAGGGCGACACCCTGGTGAACCGCATCGAGCTGAAGGGCA
TCGACTTCAAGGAGGACGGCAACATCCTGGGGCACAAGCTGGAGTACAACTACAACAGCCACAACGTCTA
TATCATGGCCGACAAGCAGAAGAACGGCATCAAGGTGAACTTCAAGATCCGCCACAACATCGAGGACGGC
AGCGTGCAGCTCGCCGACCACTACCAGCAGAACACCCCCATCGGCGACGGCCCCGTGCTGCTGCCCGACA
ACCACTACCTGAGCTACCAGTCCGCCCTGAGCAAAGACCCCAACGAGAAGCGCGATCACATGGTCCTGCT
GGAGTTCGTGACCGCCGCCGGGATCACTCTCGGCATGGACGAGCTGTACAAGTAACTCGAGTCATGTAAT
TAGTTATGTCACGCTTACATTCACGCCCTCCCCCCACATCCGCTCTAACCGAAAAGGAAGGAGTTAGACA
ACCTGAAGTCTAGGTCCCTATTTATTTTTTTATAGTTATGTTAGTATTAAGAACGTTATTTATATTTCAA
ATTTTTCTTTTTTTTCTGTACAGACGCGTGTACGCATGTAACATTATACTGAAAACCTTGCTTGAGAAGG
TTTTGGGACGCTCGAAGGCTTTAATTTGCGGCCGGTACCCAATTCGCCCTATAGTGAGTCGTATTACGCG
CGCTCACTGGCCGTCGTTTTACAACGTCGTGACTGGGAAAACCCTGGCGTTACCCAACTTAATCGCCTTG
CAGCACATCCCCCTTTCGCCAGCTGGCGTAATAGCGAAGAGGCCCGCACCGATCGCCCTTCCCAACAGTT
GCGCAGCCTGAATGGCGAATGGCGCG
[124 nt withheld, positions 7027-7150]
C
[91 nt withheld, positions 7152-7242]
A
[49 nt withheld, positions 7244-7292]
CCTTTGACGTTGGAGTCCACGTTCTTT
[37 nt withheld, positions 7320-7356]
ACCCTATCTCGGTCTATTCTTTTGATTTATAAGGGATTTTGCCGATTTCGGCCTATTGGTTAAAAAATGA
GCTGATTTAACAAAAATTTAACGCGAATTTTAACAAAATATTAACGTTTACAATTTCCTGATGCGGTATT
TTCTCCTTACGCATCTGTGCGGTATTTCACACCGCATAGGGTAATAACTGATATAATTAAATTGAAGCTC
TAATTTGTGAGTTTAGTATACATGCATTTACTTATAATACAGTTTTTTAGTTTTGCTGGCCGCATCTTCT
CAAATATGCTTCCCAGCCTGCTTTTCTGTAACGTTCACCCTCTACCTTAGCATCCCTTCCCTTTGCAAAT
AGTCCTCTTCCAACAATAATAATGTCAGATCCTGTAGAGACCACATCATCCACGGTTCTATACTGTTGAC
CCAATGCGTCTCCCTTGTCATCTAAACCCACACCGGGTGTCATAATCAACCAATCGTAACCTTCATCTCT
TCCACCCATGTCTCTTTGAGCAATAAAGCCGATAACAAAATCTTTGTCGCTCTTCGCAATGTCAACAGTA
CCCTTAGTATATTCTCCAGTAGATAGGGAGCCCTTGCATGACAATTCTGCTAACATCAAAAGGCCTCTAG
GTTCCTTTGTTACTTCTTCTGCCGCCTGCTTCAAACCGCTAACAATACCTGGGCCCACCACACCGTGTGC
ATTCGTAATGTCTGCCCATTCTGCTATTCTGTATACACCCGCAGAGTACTGCAATTTGACTGTATTACCA
ATGTCAGCAAATTTTCTGTCTTCGAAGAGTAAAAAATTGTACTTGGCGGATAATGCCTTTAGCGGCTTAA
CTGTGCCCTCCATGGAAAAATCAGTCAAGATATCCACATGTGTTTTTAGTAAACAAATTTTGGGACCTAA
TGCTTCAACTAACTCCAGTAATTCCTTGGTGGTACGAACATCCAATGAAGCACACAAGTTTGTTTGCTTT
TCGTGCATGATATTAAATAGCTTGGCAGCAACAGGACTAGGATGAGTAGCAGCACGTTCCTTATATGTAG
CTTTCGACATGATTTATCTTCGTTTCCTGCAGGTTTTTGTTCTGTGCAGTTGGGTTAAGAATACTGGGCA
ATTTCATGTTTCTTCAACACTACATATGCGTATATATACCAATCTAAGTCTGTGCTCCTTCCTTCGTTCT
TCCTTCTGTTCGGAGATTACCGAATCAAAAAAATTTCAAAGAAACCGAAATCAAAAAAAAGAATAAAAAA
AAAATGATGAATTGAATTGAAAAGCTGTGGTATGGTGCACTCTCAGTACAATCTGCTCTGATGCCGCATA
GTTAAGCCAGCCCCGACACCCGCCAACACCCGCTGACGCGCCCTGACGGGCTTGTCTGCTCCCGGCATCC
GCTTACAGACAAGCTGTGACCGTCTCCGGGAGCTGCATGTGTCAGAGGTTTTCACCGTCATCACCGAAAC
GCGCGA
Features (pLannotate 1.2.2; 29 found; start..end, strand, type, name):
     69..1411    +  rep_origin     2μ ori: yeast 2μ plasmid origin of replication
   1438..1542    +  promoter       AmpR promoter: bla
   1543..2403    +  CDS            AmpR: β-lactamase; bla; confers resistance to ampicillin, carbenicillin, and related antibiotics
   2574..3162    +  rep_origin     ori: high-copy-number ColE1/pMB1/pBR322/pUC origin of replication
   3345..3437    +  CDS            lacI (fragment): lac repressor; lacI; The lac repressor binds to the lac operator to inhibit transcription in E. coli. This inhibition can be relieved by adding lactose or isopropyl-β-D-thiogalactopyranoside (IPTG).
   3450..3471    +  protein_bind   CAP binding site: CAP binding activates transcription in the presence of cAMP. E. coli catabolite activator protein
   3486..3516    +  promoter       lac promoter: promoter for the E. coli lac operon
   3524..3540    +  protein_bind   lac operator: The lac repressor binds to the lac operator to inhibit transcription in E. coli. This inhibition can be relieved by adding lactose or isopropyl-β-D-thiogalactopyranoside (IPTG). lac repressor encoded by lacI
   3585..3603    +  promoter       T3 promoter: promoter for bacteriophage T3 RNA polymerase
   3627..4068    +  promoter       GAL1 promoter: S. cerevisiae GAL1; inducible promoter, regulated by Gal4
   4083..4103    +  misc_feature   MCS (fragment): pBluescript multiple cloning site
   4107..4231    +  protein_bind   attR1: mutant version of attR; recombination site for the Gateway® LR reaction LR Clonase™
   4256..4286    +  promoter       lac UV5 promoter: E. coli lac promoter with an "up" mutation
   4310..4339    +  promoter       cat promoter (fragment): promoter of the E. coli cat gene encoding chloramphenicol acetyltransferase
   4340..4999    +  CDS            CmR: chloramphenicol acetyltransferase; cat; confers resistance to chloramphenicol
   5181..5339    +  CDS            ccdA (fragment): CCDA_ECO57 - Also known as H, letA. Experimental evidence at protein level: Swiss-Prot protein existence level 1. Antitoxin component of a type II toxin-antitoxin (TA) system which inhibits the post-segregational killing (PSK) of plasmid-free cells, also referred to as a plasmid addiction system. Binds to and blocks the activity of CcdB; will also remove bound CcdB protein from the CcdB-GyrA complex by forming a CcdA-CcdB complex, a process termed rejuvenation. Functions as a transcriptional corepressor for the ccdAB operon, repression also requires CcdB (By similarity). From Escherichia coli
   5344..5646    +  CDS            ccdB: CCDB_ECOLI - Also known as G, letB, letD. Experimental evidence at protein level: Swiss-Prot protein existence level 1. Toxic component of a type II toxin-antitoxin (TA) system, functioning in plasmid maintainence. Responsible for the post- segregational killing (PSK) of plasmid-free cells, also referred to as a plasmid addiction system. Half-life of over 2 hours. Cell killing by CcdB is accompanied by filamentation, defects in chromosome and plasmid segregation, defects in cell division, formation of anucleate cells, decreased DNA synthesis and plasmid loss. Interferes with the activity of DN
   5690..5814    -  protein_bind   attR2: mutant version of attR; recombination site for the Gateway® LR reaction LR Clonase™
   5818..5845    +  misc_feature   MCS (fragment): pBluescript multiple cloning site
   5846..6565    +  CDS            EYFP: enhanced YFP mammalian codon-optimized
   6572..6819    +  terminator     CYC1 terminator: S. cerevisiae CYC1; transcription terminator for CYC1
   6838..6856    -  promoter       T7 promoter: promoter for bacteriophage T7 RNA polymerase
   6864..7019    +  CDS            lacZα (fragment): LacZα fragment of β-galactosidase; lacZ fragment
   7027..7482    +  rep_origin     f1 ori (sequence partly withheld): f1 bacteriophage origin of replication; arrow indicates direction of (+) strand synthesis
   7483..7534    -  misc_feature   bom (fragment): basis of mobility region from pBR322
   7613..8416    -  CDS            URA3: orotidine-5'-phosphate decarboxylase, required for uracil biosynthesis; S. cerevisiae URA3; yeast auxotrophic marker, counterselectable with 5-fluoroorotic acid (5-FOA)
   8417..8632    -  promoter       URA3 promoter: S. cerevisiae URA3
   8647..8696    -  misc_feature   bom (fragment): basis of mobility region from pBR322
   8798..1       -  CDS            rop (fragment) (across the origin): Rop protein, which maintains plasmids at low copy number; rop
