[The description below was written by a language model from this plasmid's Addgene catalogue record and pLannotate feature annotations shown in this document.]
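Description:
pAG426GAL-ccdB-EYFP is an empty Gateway destination vector for protein expression in Saccharomyces cerevisiae, built on the pRS426 backbone and belonging to a suite of yeast Gateway vectors designed for high-throughput genetic analysis. As a yeast–E. coli shuttle plasmid it carries the 2μ origin for episomal, multicopy maintenance in yeast together with the URA3 auxotrophic marker, which allows selection in ura3 strains and counterselection with 5-FOA. For propagation in bacteria it has a ColE1/pUC-type origin and an ampicillin resistance gene. An f1 origin, flanking T3 and T7 promoters, and lac/lacZα remnants are carried over from the pBluescript-derived backbone.

The expression unit consists of the galactose-inducible, Gal4-regulated GAL1 promoter, a Gateway cassette, an EYFP coding sequence and the CYC1 terminator. The cassette is bounded by attR1 and attR2 and contains a chloramphenicol resistance gene and the ccdB toxin gene. Because CcdB poisons gyrase in ordinary E. coli, the unrecombined vector must be kept in a ccdB-tolerant strain, with chloramphenicol and ampicillin selecting for retention of the cassette. In an LR recombination with an entry clone, the cassette is swapped for the gene of interest, and ccdB then counterselects against non-recombinant plasmids in standard strains. An open reading frame inserted without a stop codon and in the correct frame is expressed as a C-terminal EYFP fusion. This makes the vector suited to galactose-controlled, high-copy expression of fluorescently tagged proteins for localisation or overexpression studies. The record lists no insert, and the depositor notes that the full sequence is a reference that may not match the plasmid exactly.
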