Addgene plasmid #14227: pAG426GAL-ccdB-EYFP
Purpose: (Empty Backbone)
Depositing lab: Susan Lindquist. Depositing organization: Whitehead Institute for Biomedical Research. Publication: A suite of Gateway cloning vectors for high-throughput genetic analysis in Saccharomyces cerevisiae. Alberti S, Gitler AD, Lindquist S. Yeast. 2007 Oct . 24(10):913-9. 10.1002/yea.1502 PubMed 17583893.
Backbone
  Vector backbone: pRS426
  Vector type: Yeast Expression ; Gateway Destination
  Selectable markers: URA3
Growth in bacteria
  Bacterial resistance: Chloramphenicol and Ampicillin, 25 & 100 μg/mL
  Growth temperature: 37°C
  Growth strain: ccdB Survival
  Growth instructions: DB3.1, ccdB Survival
  Copy number: Unknown
Gene/Insert
  Gene/Insert name: None
  Tag / fusion protein: EYFP (C terminal on backbone)
  Cloning method: Gateway Cloning
  Sequencing primers: 5′ GAL1
Terms and licenses: Academic/Nonprofit Terms; Industry Terms: Not Available to Industry
Depositor comments: Type of plasmid: 2-micron. This plasmid contains the Gateway technology from Invitrogen; Invitrogen requires purchasing of Gateway Clonase for carrying out the Gateway recombinational cloning reaction http://www.invitrogen.com Please note that the full plasmid sequence is provided as a reference only, and may not match the exact sequence of the plasmid.
How to cite: pAG426GAL-ccdB-EYFP was a gift from Susan Lindquist (Addgene plasmid # 14227 ; http://n2t.net/addgene:14227 ; RRID:Addgene_14227)
