>Addgene plasmid #14227 | pAG426GAL-ccdB-EYFP | addgene partial sequence | sequence record 20646 | 14227 with pRS_marker
TCATTCATCATTTTTTTTTTATTCTTTTTTTTGATTTCGGTTTCCTTGAAATTTTTTTGATTCGGTAATC
TCCGAACAGAAGGAAGAACGAAGGAAGGAGCACAGACTTAGATTGGTATATATACGCATATGTAGTGTTG
AAGAAACATGAAATTGCCCAGTATTCTTAACCCAACTGCACAGAACAAAAACCTGCAGGAAACGAAGATA
AATCATGTCGAAAGCTACATATAAGGAACGTGCTGCTACTCATCCTAGTCCTGTTGCTGCCAAGCTATTT
AATATCATGCACGAAAAGCAAACAAACTTGTGTGCTTCATTGGATGTTCGTACCACCAAGGAATTACTGG
AGTTAGTTGAAGCATTAGGTCCCAAAATTTGTTTACTAAAAACACATGTGGATATCTTGACTGATTTTTC
CATGGAGGGCACAGTTAAGCCGCTAAAGGCATTATCCGCCAAGTACAATTTTTTACTCTTCGAAGACAGA
AAATTTGCTGACATTGGTAATACAGTCAAATTGCAGTACTCTGCGGGTGTATACAGAATAGCAGAATGGG
CAGACATTACGAATGCACACGGTGTGGTGGGCCCAGGTATTGTTAGCGGTTTGAAGCAGGCGGCAGAAGA
AGTAACAAAGGAACCTAGAGGCCTTTTGATGTTAGCAGAATTGTCATGCAAGGGCTCCCTATCTACTGGA
GAATATACTAAGGGTACTGTTGACATTGCG
