>Addgene plasmid #14227 | pAG426GAL-ccdB-EYFP | addgene partial sequence | sequence record 20647 | 14227 with GW5
GGTGCCTAATGCGGCCGCCATAGTGACTGGATATGTTGTGTTTTACAGTATTATGTAGTCTGTTTTTTAT
GCAAAATCTAATTTAATATATTGATATTTATATCATTTTACGTTTCTCGTTCAGCTTTTTTGTACAAACT
TGTGATGGGGGATCCACTAGTTCTAGAATCCGGGGTTTTTTCTCCTTGACGTTAAAGTATAGAGGTATAT
TAACAATTTTTTGTTGATACTTTTATTACATTTGAATAAGAAGTAATACAAACCGAAAATGTTGAAAGTA
TTAGTTAAAGTGGTTATGCAGTTTTTGCATTTATATATCTGTTAATAGATCAAAAATCATCGCTTCGCTG
ATTAATTACCCCAGAAATAAGGCTAAAAAACTAATCGCATTATCATCCTATGGTTGTTAATTTGATTCGT
TCATTTGAAGGTTTGTGGGGCCAGGTTACTGCCAATTTTTCCTCTTCATAACCATAAAAGCTAGTATTGT
AGAATCTTTATTGTTCGGAGCAGTGCGGCGCGAGGCACATCTGCGTTTCAGGAACGCGA
