>Addgene plasmid #14227 | pAG426GAL-ccdB-EYFP | addgene partial sequence | sequence record 20648 | 14227 with GW3
CGGGGAAGAGTGGCTGATCTCAGCCACCGCGAAAATGACATCAAAAACGCCATTAACCTGATGTTCTGGG
GAATATAAATGTCAGGCTCCCTTATACACAGCCAGTCTGCAGGTCGACCATAGTGACTGGATATGTTGTG
TTTTACAGTATTATGTAGTCTGTTTTTTATGCAAAATCTAATTTAATATATTGATATTTATATCATTTTA
CGTTTCTCGTTCAGCTTTCTTGTACAAAGTGGTGATGGGCTGCAGGAATTCGATATCAAGCTTAATGGTG
AGCAAGGGCGAGGAGCTGTTCACCGGGGTGGTGCCCATCCTGGTCGAGCTGGACGGCGACGTAAACGGCC
ACAAGTTCAGCGTGTCCGGCGAGGGCGAGGGCGATGCCACCTACGGCAAGCTGACCCTGAAGTTCATCTG
CACCACCGGCAAGCTGCCCGTGCCCTGGCCCACCCTCGTGACCACCTTCGGCTACGGCCTGCAGTGCTTC
GCCCGCTACCCCGACCACATGAAGCAGCACGACTTCTTCAAGTCCGCCATGCCCGAAGGCTACGTCCAGG
AGCGCACCATCTTCTTCAAGGACGACGGCAACTACAAGACCCGCGCCGAGGTGAAGTTCGAGGGCGACAC
CCTGGTGAACCGCATCGAGCTGAAGGGCATCGACTTCAAGGAGGACGGCAACATCCTGGGGCACAAGCTG
GAGTACAACTACAACAGCCACAACGTCTATATCATGGC
